>Addgene plasmid #26564 | pDPlk-lin-41_LCS-wt | depositor full sequence | sequence record 12582 | Author sequence
TCGCGCGTTTCGGTGATGACGGTGAAAACCTCTGACACATGCAGCTCCCGGAGACGGTCACAGCTTGTCT
GTAAGCGGATGCCGGGAGCAGACAAGCCCGTCAGGGCGCGTCAGCGGGTGTTGGCGGGTGTCGGGGCTGG
CTTAACTATGCGGCATCAGAGCAGATTGTACTGAGAGTGCACCATATGCGGTGTGAAATACCGCACAGAT
GCGTAAGGAGAAAATACCGCATCAGGCGCCATTCGCCATTCAGGCTGCGCAACTGTTGGGAAGGGCGATC
GGTGCGGGCCTCTTCGCTATTACGCCAGCTGGCGAAAGGGGGATGTGCTGCAAGGCGATTAAGTTGGGTA
ACGCCAGGGTTTTCCCAGTCACGACGTTGTAAAACGACGGCCAGTGAATTATTAATACGACTCACTATAG
GGAGAAGAGAATTCCTCGAGAACTCAAGTATACCTTTTATACAACCGTTCTACACTCAACGCGATGTAAA
TATCGCAATCCCTTTTTATACAACCATTCTGCCTCTGAACCATTGAAACCTTACGCGTGGATCCTCTAGA
GTCGACCTGCAGGCATGCATAAGCTTTTCCTCCCTTTAGTGAGGGTAATTCTCAGCTTGGCGTAATCATG
GTCATAGCTGTTTCCTGTGTGAAATTGTTATCCGCTCACAATTCCACACAACATACGAGCCGGAAGCATA
AAGTGTAAAGCCTGGGGTGCCTAATGAGTGAGCTAACTCACATTAATTGCGTTGCGCTCACTGCCCGCTT
TCCAGTCGGGAAACCTGTCGTGCCAGCTGCATTAATGAATCGGCCAACGCGCGGGGAGAGGCGGTTTGCG
TATTGGGCGCTCTTCCGCTTCCTCGCTCACTGACTCGCTGCGCTCGGTCGTTCGGCTGCGGCGAGCGGTA
TCAGCTCACTCAAAGGCGGTAATACGGTTATCCACAGAATCAGGGGATAACGCAGGAAAGAACATGTGAG
CAAAAGGCCAGCAAAAGGCCAGGAACCGTAAAAAGGCCGCGTTGCTGGCGTTTTTCCATAGGCTCCGCCC
CCCTGACGAGCATCACAAAAATCGACGCTCAAGTCAGAGGTGGCGAAACCCGACAGGACTATAAAGATAC
CAGGCGTTTCCCCCTGGAAGCTCCCTCGTGCGCTCTCCTGTTCCGACCCTGCCGCTTACCGGATACCTGT
CCGCCTTTCTCCCTTCGGGAAGCGTGGCGCTTTCTCAAAGCTCACGCTGTAGGTATCTCAGTTCGGTGTA
GGTCGTTCGCTCCAAGCTGGGCTGTGTGCACGAACCCCCCGTTCAGCCCGACCGCTGCGCCTTATCCGGT
AACTATCGTCTTGAGTCCAACCCGGTAAGACACGACTTATCGCCACTGGCAGCAGCCACTGGTAACAGGA
TTAGCAGAGCGAGGTATGTAGGCGGTGCTACAGAGTTCTTGAAGTGGTGGCCTAACTACGGCTACACTAG
AAGGACAGTATTTGGTATCTGCGCTCTGCTGAAGCCAGTTACCTTCGGAAAAAGAGTTGGTAGCTCTTGA
TCCGGCAAACAAACCACCGCTGGTAGCGGTGGTTTTTTTGTTTGCAAGCAGCAGATTACGCGCAGAAAAA
AAGGATCTCAAGAAGATCCTTTGATCTTTTCTACGGGGTCTGACGCTCAGTGGAACGAAAACTCACGTTA
AGGGATTTTGGTCATGAGATTATCAAAAAGGATCTTCACCTAGATCCTTTTAAATTAAAAATGAAGTTTT
AAATCAATCTAAAGTATATATGAGTAAACTTGGTCTGACAGTTACCAATGCTTAATCAGTGAGGCACCTA
TCTCAGCGATCTGTCTATTTCGTTCATCCATAGTTGCCTGACTCCCCGTCGTGTAGATAACTACGATACG
GGAGGGCTTACCATCTGGCCCCAGTGCTGCAATGATACCGCGAGACCCACGCTCACCGGCTCCAGATTTA
TCAGCAATAAACCAGCCAGCCGGAAGGGCCGAGCGCAGAAGTGGTCCTGCAACTTTATCCGCCTCCATCC
AGTCTATTAATTGTTGCCGGGAAGCTAGAGTAAGTAGTTCGCCAGTTAATAGTTTGCGCAACGTTGTTGC
CATTGCTACAGGCATCGTGGTGTCACGCTCGTCGTTTGGTATGGCTTCATTCAGCTCCGGTTCCCAACGA
TCAAGGCGAGTTACATGATCCCCCATGTTGTGCAAAAAAGCGGTTAGCTCCTTCGGTCCTCCGATCGTTG
TCAGAAGTAAGTTGGCCGCAGTGTTATCACTCATGGTTATGGCAGCACTGCATAATTCTCTTACTGTCAT
GCCATCCGTAAGATGCTTTTCTGTGACTGGTGAGTACTCAACCAAGTCATTCTGAGAATAGTGTATGCGG
CGACCGAGTTGCTCTTGCCCGGCGTCAATACGGGATAATACCGCGCCACATAGCAGAACTTTAAAAGTGC
TCATCATTGGAAAACGTTCTTCGGGGCGAAAACTCTCAAGGATCTTACCGCTGTTGAGATCCAGTTCGAT
GTAACCCACTCGTGCACCCAACTGATCTTCAGCATCTTTTACTTTCACCAGCGTTTCTGGGTGAGCAAAA
ACAGGAAGGCAAAATGCCGCAAAAAAGGGAATAAGGGCGACACGGAAATGTTGAATACTCATACTCTTCC
TTTTTCAATATTATTGAAGCATTTATCAGGGTTATTGTCTCATGAGCGGATACATATTTGAATGTATTTA
GAAAAATAAACAAATAGGGGTTCCGCGCACATTTCCCCGAAAAGTGCCACCTGACGTCTAAGAAACCATT
ATTATCATGACATTAACCTATAAAAATAGGCGTATCACGAGGCCCTTTCGTC
Features (pLannotate 1.2.2; 12 found; start..end, strand, type, name):
    137..236     +  misc_feature   bom (fragment): basis of mobility region from pBR322
    242..399     -  CDS            lacZα (fragment): LacZα fragment of β-galactosidase; lacZ fragment
    403..421     +  promoter       T7 promoter: promoter for bacteriophage T7 RNA polymerase
    549..579     +  misc_feature   MCS (fragment): pUC18/19 multiple cloning site
    655..671     -  protein_bind   lac operator: The lac repressor binds to the lac operator to inhibit transcription in E. coli. This inhibition can be relieved by adding lactose or isopropyl-β-D-thiogalactopyranoside (IPTG). lac repressor encoded by lacI
    679..709     -  promoter       lac promoter: promoter for the E. coli lac operon
    724..745     -  protein_bind   CAP binding site: CAP binding activates transcription in the presence of cAMP. E. coli catabolite activator protein
    758..850     -  CDS            lacI (fragment): lac repressor; lacI; The lac repressor binds to the lac operator to inhibit transcription in E. coli. This inhibition can be relieved by adding lactose or isopropyl-β-D-thiogalactopyranoside (IPTG).
   1033..1621    -  rep_origin     ori: high-copy-number ColE1/pMB1/pBR322/pUC origin of replication
   1792..2652    -  CDS            AmpR: β-lactamase; bla; confers resistance to ampicillin, carbenicillin, and related antibiotics
   2653..2757    -  promoter       AmpR promoter: bla
   2852..35      +  CDS            rop (fragment) (across the origin): Rop protein, which maintains plasmids at low copy number; rop
