[The description below was written by a language model from this plasmid's Addgene catalogue record and pLannotate feature annotations shown in this document.]
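Description:
pDPlk-lin-41_LCS-wt is a small bacterial cloning plasmid of about 2.85 kb, built on the 2.7 kb pDPlk backbone and carrying a 110 bp fragment of the Caenorhabditis elegans lin-41 3' UTR (also listed as LTSR41). The name suggests that this is the wild-type version of the "LCS" element of that UTR, though the record does not expand the abbreviation. The fragment was inserted by restriction cloning between XhoI and MluI sites, both of which remain intact, so it can be excised or swapped. The plasmid is maintained in E. coli through a high-copy ColE1/pUC-type origin and is selected with ampicillin via the β-lactamase gene and its native promoter. The catalogue itself lists copy number as unknown.

The feature table shows a pUC-like architecture. A T7 promoter sits upstream of the region where the insert presumably lies, between the promoter and a partial pUC18/19 polylinker. On the opposite strand there is a lac promoter with its operator and CAP binding site, along with a truncated lacZα fragment. Short remnants of lacI, rop and the pBR322 bom region are also annotated and appear to be backbone leftovers rather than functional units. The lin-41 insert itself is not annotated in the table. No eukaryotic promoter, reporter gene or polyadenylation signal is detected, so the plasmid appears suited to holding the UTR fragment for subcloning, or potentially as a template for T7-driven in vitro transcription, rather than to direct expression in animal cells. The record does not state an intended use, but the associated publication concerns how primary microRNAs participate in target recognition and repression, consistent with this fragment serving as a microRNA target sequence.
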