Addgene plasmid #26564: pDPlk-lin-41_LCS-wt
Depositing lab: Chang-Zheng Chen. Depositing organization: Stanford University. Publication: The potential functions of primary microRNAs in target recognition and repression. Trujillo RD, Yue SB, Tang Y, O'Gorman WE, Chen CZ. EMBO J. 2010 Oct 6;29(19):3272-85. doi: 10.1038/emboj.2010.208. Epub 2010 Aug 31. PubMed 20808284.
Backbone
  Vector backbone: pDPlk
  Backbone size w/o insert (bp): 2742
Growth in bacteria
  Bacterial resistance: Ampicillin, 100 μg/mL
  Growth temperature: 37°C
  Growth strain: DH5alpha
  Copy number: Unknown
Gene/Insert
  Gene/Insert name: lin-41 3' UTR (alt name: LTSR41)
  Species: C. elegans (nematode)
  Insert size (bp): 110
  Cloning method: Restriction Enzyme; 5′ cloning site XhoI (not destroyed); 3′ cloning site MluI (not destroyed)
  Sequencing primers: 5′ T7; 3′ M13 reverse
Terms and licenses: Academic/Nonprofit Terms; Industry Terms: Not Available to Industry
How to cite: pDPlk-lin-41_LCS-wt was a gift from Chang-Zheng Chen (Addgene plasmid # 26564 ; http://n2t.net/addgene:26564 ; RRID:Addgene_26564)
