>Addgene plasmid #26564 | pDPlk-lin-41_LCS-wt | addgene partial sequence | sequence record 32794 | 26564 with M13_for20
TCCTCGAGAACTCAAGTATACCTTTTATACAACCGTTCTACACTCAACGCGATGTAAATATCGCAATCCC
TTTTTATACAACCATTCTGCCTCTGAACCATTGAAACCTTACGCGTGGATCCTCTAGAGTCGACCTGCAG
GCATGCATAAGCTTTTCCTCCCTTTAGTGAGGGTAATTCTCAGCTTGGCGTAATCATGGTCATAGCTGTT
TCCTGTGTGAAATTGTTATCCGCTCACAATTCCACACAACATACGAGCCGGAAGCATAAAGTGTAAAGCC
TGGGGTGCCTAATGAGTGAGCTAACTCACATTAATTGCGTTGCGCTCACTGCCCGCTTTCCAGTCGGGAA
ACCTGTCGTGCCAGCTGCATTAATGAATCGGCCAACGCGCGGGGAGAGGCGGTTTGCGTATTGGGCGCTC
TTCCGCTTCCTCGCTCACTGACTCGCTGCGCTCGGTCGTTCGGCTGCGGCGAGCGGTATCAGCTCACTCA
AAGGCGGTAATACGGTTATCCACAGAATCAGGGGATAACGCAGGAAAGAACATGTGAGCAAAAGGCCAGC
AAAAGGCCAGGAACCGTAAAAAGGCCGCGTTGCTGGCGTTTTTCCATAGGCTCCGCCCCCCTGACGAGCA
TCACAAAAATCGACGCTCAAGTCAGAGGTGGCGAAACCCGACAGGACTATAAAGATACCAGGCGTTTCCC
CCTGGAAGCTCCCTCGTGCGCTCTCCTGTTCCGACCCTGCCGCTTACCGGATACCTGTCCGCCTTTCTCC
CTTCGGGAAGCGTGGCGCTTTCTCATAGCTCACGCTGTANGTATCTCAGTTCGGTGTA
